Addgene plasmid #60605: pENTR-DMD-Donor
Purpose: Knock-in donor vector to insert Exon 44 in front of Exon 45 of human DYSTROPHIN (DMD)gene, include EF1a-hygromycin resistance cassette flanked by loxP sequences.
Depositing lab: Akitsu Hotta. Depositing organization: Kyoto University, Center for iPS Cell Research and Application. Publication: Precise Correction of the Dystrophin Gene in Duchenne Muscular Dystrophy Patient Induced Pluripotent Stem Cells by TALEN and CRISPR-Cas9. Li HL, Fujimoto N, Sasakawa N, Shirai S, Ohkame T, Sakuma T, Tanaka M, Amano N, Watanabe A, Sakurai H, Yamamoto T, Yamanaka S, Hotta A. Stem Cell Reports. 2014 Nov 25. pii: S2213-6711(14)00335-X. doi: 10.1016/j.stemcr.2014.10.013. PubMed 25434822.
Backbone
  Vector backbone: pENTR2B
  Backbone manufacturer: Invitrogen
  Backbone size w/o insert (bp): 3755
  Total vector size (bp): 7250
  Vector type: Mammalian Expression ; Knock-in donor vector
  Selectable markers: Hygromycin
Growth in bacteria
  Bacterial resistance: Kanamycin, 50 μg/mL
  Growth temperature: 37°C
  Growth strain: DH5alpha
  Copy number: High Copy
Gene/Insert
  Gene/Insert name: Hygromycin resistant gene (alt name: HygroR)
  Species: Synthetic
  Insert size (bp): 1026
  Cloning method: Gibson Cloning
  Sequencing primers: 5′ N.A.; 3′ N.A.
Terms and licenses: Academic/Nonprofit Terms; Industry Terms: Not Available to Industry
How to cite: pENTR-DMD-Donor was a gift from Akitsu Hotta (Addgene plasmid # 60605 ; http://n2t.net/addgene:60605 ; RRID:Addgene_60605)
