[The description below was written by a language model from this plasmid's Addgene catalogue record and pLannotate feature annotations shown in this document.]
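Description:
pENTR-DMD-Donor is a 7,250 bp homology-directed repair donor built on the Invitrogen pENTR2B Gateway entry backbone. It is designed to knock exon 44 into the human DYSTROPHIN (DMD) locus immediately in front of exon 45. It replicates in E. coli at high copy from a ColE1/pUC-type origin and is selected with kanamycin through the aph(3')-Ia gene. The rrnB T1 and T2 terminators and the attL1 and attL2 sites are retained from the entry vector and bracket the whole donor region, so in principle the cassette could be moved by an LR reaction, although the record does not describe such a use.

Between the att sites, the annotated payload is a selection cassette in which the human EF-1α promoter drives the hygromycin phosphotransferase gene (hph), followed by an EF-1α polyadenylation signal. Two loxP sites in the same orientation flank this cassette, allowing hygromycin enrichment of targeted mammalian cells and later removal of the marker with Cre recombinase, which leaves a single loxP site behind. Downstream of the second loxP lies a fragment matching human DMD coding sequence, consistent with the exon 44–exon 45 segment named in the stated purpose. The unannotated stretches on either side of the cassette and the DMD fragment presumably serve as genomic homology arms, but the feature table does not label them. Short FRT, PGK promoter and SV40 small t matches just inside the first loxP are small fragments, likely cloning remnants rather than functional parts.

The associated publication indicates use alongside TALEN or CRISPR-Cas9 nucleases to correct the dystrophin gene in induced pluripotent stem cells from a Duchenne muscular dystrophy patient.
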