Features (pLannotate 1.2.2; 16 found; start..end, strand, type, name):
     63..651     -  rep_origin     ori: high-copy-number ColE1/pMB1/pBR322/pUC origin of replication
    741..1550    -  CDS            KanR: aminoglycoside phosphotransferase; aph(3')-Ia; confers resistance to kanamycin in bacteria or G418 (Geneticin®) in eukaryotes
   1673..1772    +  protein_bind   attL2: mutant version of attL; recombination site for the Gateway® LR reaction LR Clonase™
   2856..2889    -  protein_bind   loxP: Cre-mediated recombination occurs in the 8-bp core sequence (GCATACAT). Cre recombinase
   2914..2933    +  protein_bind   FRT (minimal) (fragment): supports FLP-mediated excision but not integration (Turan and Bode, 2011) FLP recombinase from the Saccharomyces cerevisiae 2μ plasmid
   2942..2978    +  promoter       PGK promoter (fragment): mouse phosphoglycerate kinase 1 promoter
   2980..2998    +  CDS            small t antigen (fragment): SV40 (simian virus 40) small t antigen
   3006..4187    +  promoter       EF-1α promoter: strong constitutive promoter for human elongation factor EF-1α
   4206..5228    +  CDS            hph: KHYB_ECOLX - Experimental evidence at protein level: Swiss-Prot protein existence level 1. The aminoglycoside phosphotransferases achieve inactivation of their antibiotic substrates by phosphorylation. Only phosphorylates hygromycin and closely related compounds such as demethyl analogs and destomycin. From Escherichia coli.
   5243..5566    +  polyA_signal   EF-1α poly(A) signal (fragment): human EF-1α polyadenylation signal
   5573..5606    -  protein_bind   loxP: Cre-mediated recombination occurs in the 8-bp core sequence (GCATACAT). Cre recombinase
   5678..6046    +  CDS            DMD (fragment): DMD_HUMAN - Experimental evidence at protein level: Swiss-Prot protein existence level 1. Anchors the extracellular matrix to the cytoskeleton via F- actin. Ligand for dystroglycan. Component of the dystrophin-associated glycoprotein complex which accumulates at the neuromuscular junction (NMJ) and at a variety of synapses in the peripheral and central nervous systems and has a structural function in stabilizing the sarcolemma. Also implicated in signaling events and synaptic transmission. From Homo sapiens (Human).
   6794..6893    -  protein_bind   attL1: mutant version of attL; recombination site for the Gateway® LR reaction LR Clonase™
   6943..6970    -  terminator     rrnB T2 terminator: transcription terminator T2 from the E. coli rrnB gene
   7102..7145    +  terminator     rrnB T1 terminator: Escherichia coli rrnB; transcription terminator T1 from the E. coli rrnB gene
   7205..7250    -  rep_origin     RSF ori (fragment): Plasmids containing the RSF 1030 origin of replication can be propagated in E. coli cells that contain additional plasmids with compatible origins.
>Addgene plasmid #60605 | pENTR-DMD-Donor | depositor full sequence | sequence record 97115 | pENTR-DMD-Donor sequence 7250 bps
AACATGTGAGCAAAAGGCCAGCAAAAGGCCAGGAACCGTAAAAAGGCCGCGTTGCTGGCGTTTTTCCATA
GGCTCCGCCCCCCTGACGAGCATCACAAAAATCGACGCTCAAGTCAGAGGTGGCGAAACCCGACAGGACT
ATAAAGATACCAGGCGTTTCCCCCTGGAAGCTCCCTCGTGCGCTCTCCTGTTCCGACCCTGCCGCTTACC
GGATACCTGTCCGCCTTTCTCCCTTCGGGAAGCGTGGCGCTTTCTCATAGCTCACGCTGTAGGTATCTCA
GTTCGGTGTAGGTCGTTCGCTCCAAGCTGGGCTGTGTGCACGAACCCCCCGTTCAGCCCGACCGCTGCGC
CTTATCCGGTAACTATCGTCTTGAGTCCAACCCGGTAAGACACGACTTATCGCCACTGGCAGCAGCCACT
GGTAACAGGATTAGCAGAGCGAGGTATGTAGGCGGTGCTACAGAGTTCTTGAAGTGGTGGCCTAACTACG
GCTACACTAGAAGAACAGTATTTGGTATCTGCGCTCTGCTGAAGCCAGTTACCTTCGGAAAAAGAGTTGG
TAGCTCTTGATCCGGCAAACAAACCACCGCTGGTAGCGGTGGTTTTTTTGTTTGCAAGCAGCAGATTACG
CGCAGAAAAAAAGGATCTCAAGAAGATCCTTTGATCTTTTCTACGGGGTCTGACGCTCAGTGGAACGGGG
CCCAATCTGAATAATGTTACAACCAATTAACCAATTCTGATTAGAAAAACTCATCGAGCATCAAATGAAA
CTGCAATTTATTCATATCAGGATTATCAATACCATATTTTTGAAAAAGCCGTTTCTGTAATGAAGGAGAA
AACTCACCGAGGCAGTTCCATAGGATGGCAAGATCCTGGTATCGGTCTGCGATTCCGACTCGTCCAACAT
CAATACAACCTATTAATTTCCCCTCGTCAAAAATAAGGTTATCAAGTGAGAAATCACCATGAGTGACGAC
TGAATCCGGTGAGAATGGCAAAAGTTTATGCATTTCTTTCCAGACTTGTTCAACAGGCCAGCCATTACGC
TCGTCATCAAAATCACTCGCATCAACCAAACCGTTATTCATTCGTGATTGCGCCTGAGCGAGACGAAATA
CGCGATCGCTGTTAAAAGGACAATTACAAACAGGAATCGAATGCAACCGGCGCAGGAACACTGCCAGCGC
ATCAACAATATTTTCACCTGAATCAGGATATTCTTCTAATACCTGGAATGCTGTTTTTCCGGGGATCGCA
GTGGTGAGTAACCATGCATCATCAGGAGTACGGATAAAATGCTTGATGGTCGGAAGAGGCATAAATTCCG
TCAGCCAGTTTAGTCTGACCATCTCATCTGTAACATCATTGGCAACGCTACCTTTGCCATGTTTCAGAAA
CAACTCTGGCGCATCGGGCTTCCCATACAAGCGATAGATTGTCGCACCTGATTGCCCGACATTATCGCGA
GCCCATTTATACCCATATAAATCAGCATCCATGTTGGAATTTAATCGCGGCCTCGACGTTTCCCGTTGAA
TATGGCTCATAACACCCCTTGTATTACTGTTTATGTAAGCAGACAGTTTTATTGTTCATGATGATATATT
TTTATCTTGTGCAATGTAACATCAGAGATTTTGAGACACGGGCCAGAGCTGCAGCTGGATGGCAAATAAT
GATTTTATTTTGACTGATAGTGACCTGTTCGTTGCAACAAATTGATAAGCAATGCTTTCTTATAATGCCA
ACTTTGTACAAGAAAGCTGGGTCTAGATATCTCGAGTGCGGCCGCTTGCTATTGTGTCAAGGAGTAGGAG
AATACAAAAATATTAGAGAATATGAATCACATCTATTAGGAGAGTTTTCTACATACGCACATTATTCTGT
CAGTGACATAAGGATTTGAGTCATTCAGATTTAAATACGGTAGGTACCTCAAGTTCTCAGATATTATTTC
ATTTTCTAAGGTTCGTATTTAGTTAATATGTTATTTTAATGGCCTTACAAATTCTAGATTATCTTTTTTA
AAAAGTTAAATAGAACGTAATTGCCATTTTTATTTAATGGTAAAAAGCATTTTTGTTTTTGTGTGTACTT
GGTTGTAATATTCTCCTTTTCAATTGAGCTATTTTTCTGATACTTTACTCTTAAAATTTCATTCAGGAAA
AAAGTAAACAATATTTAAGCTTGACAATCATAAAAATGCTCTGGTGACTATAGATTATTTTAAAATTTAT
TACTGTAGCTTAGGGATATCTTGATGGGATGCTCCTGAAAGCAATTAATTCTCAGTTTTTTGTGGCTTCT
AATGCAAAATACATTGACGCAGACAGAATTTGAAATGAATTTTCTTCTAATATAGCAATTAATTTTATTT
AAATATCTCTAGAGTTTTTTTTTAATACTGTGACTAACCTATGTTTGTTCTTTTTCACCTCTCGTATCCA
CGATCACTAAGAAACCCAAATACTTTGTTCATGTTTAAATTTTACAACATTTCATAGACTATTAAACATG
GAACATCCTTGTGGGGACAAGAAATCGAATTTGCTCTTGAAAAGGTTTCCAACTAATTGATTTGTAGGAC
ATTATAACATCCTCTAGCTGACAAGCTTACAAAAATAAAAACTGGAGCTAACCGAGAGGGTGCTTTTTTC
CCTGACACATAAAAGGTGTCTTTCTGTCTTGTATCCTTTGGATATGGGCATGTCAGTTTCATAGGGAAAT
TTTCACATGGAGCTTTTGTATTTCTTTCTTTGCCAGTACAACTGCATGTGGTAGCACACTGTTTAATCTT
TTCTCAAATAAAAAGACATGGGGCTTCATTTTTGTTTTGCCGGCGAGCTCAGACGATAACTTCGTATAAT
GTATGCTATACGAAGTTATCAATTGTCTAGACAATTGGCGGCCCTAGAAAGTATAGGAACTTCATTCTAC
CGGGTAGGGGAGGCGCTTTTCCCAAGGCAGTCTGGAGCGCTAGGTCTTGAAAGGAGTGGGAATTGGCTCC
GGTGCCCGTCAGTGGGCAGAGCGCACATCGCCCACAGTCCCCGAGAAGTTGGGGGGAGGGGTCGGCAATT
GAACCGGTGCCTAGAGAAGGTGGCGCGGGGTAAACTGGGAAAGTGATGTCGTGTACTGGCTCCGCCTTTT
TCCCGAGGGTGGGGGAGAACCGTATATAAGTGCAGTAGTCGCCGTGAACGTTCTTTTTCGCAACGGGTTT
GCCGCCAGAACACAGGTAAGTGCCGTGTGTGGTTCCCGCGGGCCTGGCCTCTTTACGGGTTATGGCCCTT
GCGTGCCTTGAATTACTTCCACGCCCCTGGCTGCAGTACGTGATTCTTGATCCCGAGCTTCGGGTTGGAA
GTGGGTGGGAGAGTTCGAGGCCTTGCGCTTAAGGAGCCCCTTCGCCTCGTGCTTGAGTTGAGGCCTGGCC
TGGGCGCTGGGGCCGCCGCGTGCGAATCTGGTGGCACCTTCGCGCCTGTCTCGCTGCTTTCGATAAGTCT
CTAGCCATTTAAAATTTTTGATGACCTGCTGCGACGCTTTTTTTCTGGCAAGATAGTCTTGTAAATGCGG
GCCAAGATCTGCACACTGGTATTTCGGTTTTTGGGGCCGCGGGCGGCGACGGGGCCCGTGCGTCCCAGCG
CACATGTTCGGCGAGGCGGGGCCTGCGAGCGCGGCCACCGAGAATCGGACGGGGGTAGTCTCAAGCTGGC
CGGCCTGCTCTGGTGCCTGGCCTCGCGCCGCCGTGTATCGCCCCGCCCTGGGCGGCAAGGCTGGCCCGGT
CGGCACCAGTTGCGTGAGCGGAAAGATGGCCGCTTCCCGGCCCTGCTGCAGGGAGCTCAAAATGGAGGAC
GCGGCGCTCGGGAGAGCGGGCGGGTGAGTCACCCACACAAAGGAAAAGGGCCTTTCCGTCCTCAGCCGTC
GCTTCATGTGACTCCACGGAGTACCGGGCGCCGTCCAGGCACCTCGATTAGTTCTCGAGCTTTTGGAGTA
CGTCGTCTTTAGGTTGGGGGGAGGGGTTTTATGCGATGGAGTTTCCCCACACTGAGTGGGTGGAGACTGA
AGTTAGGCCAGCTTGGCACTTGATGTAATTCTCCTTGGAATTTGCCCTTTTTGAGTTTGGATCTTGGTTC
ATTCTCAAGCCTCAGACAGTGGTTCAAAGTTTTTTTCTTCCATTTCAGGTGTCGTGAGAATTAGCCCGGG
CCACCATGAAGAAACCTGAACTGACAGCAACTTCTGTTGAGAAGTTTCTCATTGAAAAATTTGATTCTGT
TTCTGATCTCATGCAGCTGTCTGAAGGTGAAGAAAGCAGAGCCTTTTCTTTTGATGTTGGAGGAAGAGGT
TATGTTCTGAGGGTCAATTCTTGTGCTGATGGTTTTTACAAAGACAGATATGTTTACAGACACTTTGCCT
CTGCTGCTCTGCCAATTCCAGAAGTTCTGGACATTGGAGAATTTTCTGAATCTCTCACCTACTGCATCAG
CAGAAGAGCACAAGGAGTCACTCTCCAGGATCTCCCTGAAACTGAGCTGCCAGCTGTTCTGCAACCTGTT
GCTGAAGCAATGGATGCCATTGCAGCAGCTGATCTGAGCCAAACCTCTGGATTTGGTCCTTTTGGTCCCC
AAGGCATTGGTCAGTACACCACTTGGAGGGATTTCATTTGTGCCATTGCTGATCCTCATGTCTATCACTG
GCAGACTGTGATGGATGACACAGTTTCTGCTTCTGTTGCTCAGGCACTGGATGAACTCATGCTGTGGGCA
GAAGATTGTCCTGAAGTCAGACACCTGGTCCATGCTGATTTTGGAAGCAACAATGTTCTGACAGACAATG
GCAGAATCACTGCAGTCATTGACTGGTCTGAAGCCATGTTTGGAGATTCTCAATATGAGGTTGCCAACAT
TTTTTTTTGGAGACCTTGGCTGGCTTGCATGGAACAACAAACAAGATATTTTGAAAGAAGACACCCAGAA
CTGGCTGGTTCCCCCAGACTGAGAGCCTACATGCTCAGAATTGGCCTGGACCAACTGTATCAATCTCTGG
TTGATGGAAACTTTGATGATGCTGCTTGGGCACAAGGAAGATGTGATGCCATTGTGAGGTCTGGTGCTGG
AACTGTTGGAAGAACTCAAATTGCAAGAAGGTCTGCTGCTGTTTGGACTGATGGATGTGTTGAAGTTCTG
GCTGACTCTGGAAACAGGAGACCCTCCACAAGACCCAGAGCCAAGGAATGAATATTAGCTAGATTATCCC
TAATACCTGCCACCCCACTCTTAATCAGTGGTGGAAGAACGGTCTCAGAACTGTTTGTTTCAATTGGCCA
TTTAAGTTTAGTAGTAAAAGACTGGTTAATGATAACAATGCATCGTAAAACCTTCAGAAGGAAAGGAGAA
TGTTTTGTGGACCACTTTGGTTTTCTTTTTTGCGTGTGGCAGTTTTAAGTTATTAGTTTTTAAAATCAGT
ACTTTTTAATGGAAACAACTTGACCAAAAATTTGTCACAGAATTTTGAGACCCATTAAAAAAGTTAAATG
AGAAACCTGTGTGTTCCTTTGGTCAACACCGAGACACCTAGGATAACTTCGTATAATGTATGCTATACGA
AGTTATCACTAATTGCGTTGCGCGATGTTTTACATAATCCATCTATTTTTCTTGATCCATATGCTTTTAC
CTGCAGGCGATTTGACAGATCTGTTGAGAAATGGCGGCGTTTTCATTATGATATAAAGATATTTAATCAG
TGGCTAACAGAAGCTGAACAGTTTCTCAGAAAGACACAAATTCCTGAGAATTGGGAACATGCTAAATACA
AATGGTATCTTAAGGAACTCCAGGATGGCATTGGGCAGCGCCAGACCGTCGTGAGAACATTGAATGCAAC
TGGGGAAGAAATAATTCAGCAATCCTCAAAAACAGATGCCAGTATTCTACAGGAAAAATTGGGAAGCCTG
AATCTGCGGTGGCAGGAGGTCTGCAAACAGCTGTCAGACAGAAAAAAGAGGTAGGGCGACAGATCTAATA
GGAATGAAAACATTTTAGCAGACTTTTTAAGCTTTCTTTAGAAGAATATTTCATGAGAGATTATAAGCAG
GGTGAAAGGCACTAACATTAAAGAACCTATCAACCATTAATCAACAGCAGTAAAGAAATTTTTTATTTCT
TTTTTTCATATACTAAAATATATACTTGTGGCTAGTTAGTGGTTTTCTGCTATTTTAAACTTGAAGTTTG
CTTTAAAAATCACCCATGATTGCTTAAAGGTGAATATCTTCAATATATTTTAACTTCAACAAGCTGAATC
TCAGTTGTTTTTCAAGAAGATTTTAGAAAGCAATTATAAATGATTGTTTTGTAGGAAAGACAGATCTTTG
CTTAGTTTTAAAAATAGCTATGAATATGACTATGAAGCTAAAAAAAGTGATAGTGTCACTTACCTCTAGT
TTCACCACATTTGTGAATACATTCTTGAAGGGGAACTTGAGCCAAAGAGGTACAAGTTTAATGGGGAAAA
CAAAACCTCAAAAAGGTTACTGTCAAATTCAATCATCATTTAAATTTCCCTTGGAATGTATTGAAGGCAC
AGAAAGCCAAATGCGTGCTGCTGCAGTTGGAAAGCCTAGAGAGTTTATAAATGGGATTTTGTATTATGCT
TCCAGTTGTTGATGTTAATGTGTCTTGTTTCGTAAAGGAAGACTTGGCCTTTATTTACCAAATGAGACTA
TTGTTATGAACAATGAAAACTTCGTTCTTTTGCCAAGCTCTTGGATCCAGTCGACTGAATTGGTTCCGGC
GCCAGCCTGCTTTTTTGTACAAAGTTGGCATTATAAAAAAGCATTGCTTATCAATTTGTTGCAACGAACA
GGTCACTATCAGTCAAAATAAAATCATTATTTGGGGCCCGAGCTTAAGTAACTAACTAACAGGAAGAGTT
TGTAGAAACGCAAAAAGGCCATCCGTCAGGATGGCCTTCTGCTTAGTTTGATGCCTGGCAGTTTATGGCG
GGCGTCCTGCCCGCCACCCTCCGGGCCGTTGCTTCACAACGTTCAAATCCGCTCCCGGCGGATTTGTCCT
ACTCAGGAGAGCGTTCACCGACAAACAACAGATAAAACGAAAGGCCCAGTCTTCCGACTGAGCCTTTCGT
TTTATTTGATGCCTGGCAGTTCCCTACTCTCGCTTAGTAGTTAGACGTCCCCGAGATCCATGCTAGCGGT
AATACGGTTATCCACAGAATCAGGGGATAACGCAGGAAAG
