>Addgene plasmid #60605 | pENTR-DMD-Donor | addgene partial sequence | sequence record 100265 | pENTR-F 5'-CTACAAACTCTTCCTGTTAGTTAG-3'
ATGATTTTATTTTGACTGATAGTGACCTGTTCGTTGCAACAAATTGATAAGCAATGCTTTTTTATAATGC
CAACTTTGTACAAAAAAGCAGGCTGGCGCCGGAACCAATTCAGTCGACTGGATCCAAGAGCTTGGCAAAA
GAACGAAGTTTTCATTGTTCATAACAATAGTCTCATTTGGTAAATAAAGGCCAAGTCTTCCTTTACGAAA
CAAGACACATTAACATCAACAACTGGAAGCATAATACAAAATCCCATTTATAAACTCTCTAGGCTTTCCA
ACTGCAGCAGCACGCATTTGGCTTTCTGTGCCTTCAATACATTCCAAGGGAAATTTAAATGATGATTGAA
TTTGACAGTAACCTTTTTGAGGTTTTGTTTTCCCCATTAAACTTGTACCTCTTTGGCTCAAGTTCCCCTT
CAAGAATGTATTCACAAATGTGGTGAAACTAGAGGTAAGTGACACTATCACTTTTTTTAGCTTCATAGTC
ATATTCATAGCTATTTTTAAAACTAAGCAAAGATCTGTCTTTCCTACAAAACAATCATTTATAATTGCTT
TCTAAAATCTTCTTGAAAAACAACTGAGATTCAGCTTGTTGAAGTTAAAATATATTGAAGATATTCACCT
TTAAGCAATCATGGGTGATTTTTAAAGCAAACTTCAAGTTTAAAATAGCAGAAAACCACTAACTAGCCAC
AAGTATATATTTTAGTATATGAAA
