>Addgene plasmid #60605 | pENTR-DMD-Donor | addgene partial sequence | sequence record 100886 | EF1a-F 5'-TCAAGCCTCAGACAGTGGTTC-3'
AGCCCGGGCCACCATGAAGAAACCTGAACTGACAGCAACTTCTGTTGAGAAGTTTCTCATTGAAAAATTT
GATTCTGTTTCTGATCTCATGCAGCTGTCTGAAGGTGAAGAAAGCAGAGCCTTTTCTTTTGATGTTGGAG
GAAGAGGTTATGTTCTGAGGGTCAATTCTTGTGCTGATGGTTTTTACAAAGACAGATATGTTTACAGACA
CTTTGCCTCTGCTGCTCTGCCAATTCCAGAAGTTCTGGACATTGGAGAATTTTCTGAATCTCTCACCTAC
TGCATCAGCAGAAGAGCACAAGGAGTCACTCTCCAGGATCTCCCTGAAACTGAGCTGCCAGCTGTTCTGC
AACCTGTTGCTGAAGCAATGGATGCCATTGCAGCAGCTGATCTGAGCCAAACCTCTGGATTTGGTCCTTT
TGGTCCCCAAGGCATTGGTCAGTACACCACTTGGAGGGATTTCATTTGTGCCATTGCTGATCCTCATGTC
TATCACTGGCAGACTGTGATGGATGACACAGTTTCTGCTTCTGTTGCTCAGGCACTGGATGAACTCATGC
TGTGGGCAGAAGATTGTCCTGAAGTCAGACACCTGGTCCATGCTGATTTTGGAAGCAACAATGTTCTGAC
AGACAATGGCAGAATCACTGCAGTCATTGACTGGTCTGAAGCCATGTTTGGAGATTCTCAATATGAGGTT
GCCAACAT
