>Addgene plasmid #60605 | pENTR-DMD-Donor | addgene partial sequence | sequence record 101103 | pENTR1A-3 5'-GTAACATCAGAGATTTTGAGACAC-3'
ATGATTTTATTTTGACTGATAGTGACCTGTTCGTTGCAACAAATTGATAAGCAATGCTTTCTTATAATGC
CAACTTTGTACAAGAAAGCTGGGTCTAGATATCTCGAGTGCGGCCGCTTGCTATTGTGTCAAGGAGTAGG
AGAATACAAAAATATTAGAGAATATGAATCACATCTATTAGGAGAGTTTTCTACATACGCACATTATTCT
GTCAGTGACATAAGGATTTGAGTCATTCAGATTTAAATACGGTAGGTACCTCAAGTTCTCAGATATTATT
TCATTTTCTAAGGTTCGTATTTAGTTAATATGTTATTTTAATGGCCTTACAAATTCTAGATTATCTTTTT
TAAAAAGTTAAATAGAACGTAATTGCCATTTTTATTTAATGGTAAAAAGCATTTTTGTTTTTGTGTGTAC
TTGGTTGTAATATTCTCCTTTTCAATTGAGCTATTTTTCTGATACTTTACTCTTAAAATTTCATTCAGGA
AAAAAGTAAACAATATTTAAGCTTGACAATCATAAAAATGCTCTGGTGACTATAGATTATTTTAAAATTT
ATTACTGTAGCTTAGGGATATCTTGATGGGATGCTCCTGAAAGCAATTAATTCTCAGTTTTTTGTGGCTT
CTAATGCAAAATACATTGACGCAGACAGAATTTGAAATGAATTTTCTTCTAATATAGCAATTAATTTTAT
TTAAATATCTCTAGAGTTTTTTTTTAATACTGTGACTAACCTATGTT
